>Addgene plasmid #193430 | pNC-BiFC-Enn | addgene full sequence | sequence record 379582 | Addgene NGS Result
AAGCTTGTTGTAAAACGACGGCCAGTGCCGGCGCGCCACCGGTCAACATGTGGAGCACGACACACTTGTC
TACTCCAAAAATATCAAAGATACAGTCTCAGAAGACCAAAGGGCAATTGAGACTTTTCAACAAAGGGTAA
TATCCGGAAACCTCCTCGGATTCCATTGCCCAGCTATCTGTCACTTTATTGTGAAGATAGTGGAAAAGGA
AGGTGGCTCCTACAAATGCCATCATTGCGATAAAGGAAAGGCCATCGTTGAAGATGCCTCTGCCGACAGT
GGTCCCAAAGATGGACCCCCACCCACGAGGAGCATCGTGGAAAAAGAAGACGTTCCAACCACGTCTTCAA
AGCAAGTGGATTGATGTGATAACATGGTGGAGCACGACACACTTGTCTACTCCAAAAATATCAAAGATAC
AGTCTCAGAAGACCAAAGGGCAATTGAGACTTTTCAACAAAGGGTAATATCCGGAAACCTCCTCGGATTC
CATTGCCCAGCTATCTGTCACTTTATTGTGAAGATAGTGGAAAAGGAAGGTGGCTCCTACAAATGCCATC
ATTGCGATAAAGGAAAGGCCATCGTTGAAGATGCCTCTGCCGACAGTGGTCCCAAAGATGGACCCCCACC
CACGAGGAGCATCGTGGAAAAAGAAGACGTTCCAACCACGTCTTCAAAGCAAGTGGATTGATGTGATATC
TCCACTGACGTAAGGGATGACGCACAATCCCACTATCCTTCGCAAGACCCTTCCTCTATATAAGGAAGTT
CATTTCATTTGGAGAGGACGTCGAGAGTTCTCAACACAACATATACAAAACAAACGAATCTCAAGCAATC
AAGCATTCTACTTCTATTGCAGCAATTTAAATCATTTCTTTTAAAGCAAAAGCAATTTTCTGAAAATTTT
CACCATTTACGAACGATAGCCATGGTGAGCAAGGGCGAGGAGCTGTTCACCGGGGTGGTGCCCATCCTGG
TCGAGCTGGACGGCGACGTAAACGGCCACAAGTTCAGCGTGTCCGGCGAGGGCGAGGGCGATGCCACCTA
CGGCAAGCTGACCCTGAAGTTCATCTGCACCACCGGCAAGCTGCCCGTGCCCTGGCCCACCCTCGTGACC
ACCTTCGGCTACGGCCTGCAGTGCTTCGCCCGCTACCCCGACCACATGAAGCAGCACGACTTCTTCAAGT
CCGCCATGCCCGAAGGCTACGTCCAGGAGCGCACCATCTTCTTCAAGGACGACGGCAACTACAAGACCCG
CGCCGAGGTGAAGTTCGAGGGCGACACCCTGGTGAACCGCATCGAGCTGAAGGGCATCGACTTCAAGGAG
GACGGCAACATCCTGGGGCACAAGCTGGAGTACAACTACAACAGCCACAACGTCTATATCATGGCCGACA
AGCAGAAGAACGGCATCAAGGTGAACTTCAAGATCCGCCACAACATCGAGGACTCCGGACTCAGATCTCA
GTGGTCTCTGTCCAGTCCTGGCCTCGTCGGCCATTCTCGACTAAGTTGGCAGCATCACCCGACGCACTTT
GCGCCGAATAAATACCTGTGACGGAAGATCACTTCGCAGAATAAATAAATCCTGGTGTCCCTGTTGATAC
CGGGAAGCCCTGGGCCAACTTTTGGCGAAAATGAGACGTTGATCGGCACGTAAGAGGTTCCAACTTTCAC
CATAATGAAATAAGATCACTACCGGGCGTATTTTTTGAGTTATCGAGATTTTCAGGAGCTAAGGAAGCTA
AACTTTTGCTGACGAGAACAGGGACTGGTGAAATGCAGTTTAAGGTTTACACCTATAAAAGAGAGAGCCG
TTATCGTCTGTTTGTGGATGTACAGAGTGATATTATTGACACGCCTGGGCGACGGATGGTGATCCCCCTG
GCCAGTGCACGTCTGCTGTCAGATAAAGTCTCCCGTGAACTTTACCCGGTGGTGCATATCGGGGATGAAA
GCTGGCGCATGATGACCACCGATATGGCCAGTGTGCCGGTATCCGTTATCGGGGAAGAAGTGGCTGATCT
CAGCCACCGCGAAAATGACATCAAAAACGCCATTAACCTGATGTTCTGGGGAATATAAATGTCAGGCTCC
CTTATACACAGGGCCAGTCTGGCCACTTGTGGTCTGCTGAGACCCTGATCTAGAGTCCGCAAAAATCACC
AGTCTCTCTCTACAAATCTATCTCTCTCTATTTTTCTCCAGAATAATGTGTGAGTAGTTCCCAGATAAGG
GAATTAGGGTTCTTATAGGGTTTCGCTCATGTGTTGAGCATATAAGAAACCCTTAGTATGTATTTGTATT
TGTAAAATACTTCTATCAATAAAATTTCTAATTCCTAAAACCAAAATCCAGTGACGCGAATTCCTGCAGC
CCGGGGGATCCACTAGTTCTAGAGCGGCCGCCACCGCGGTGGAGCTCCAGCTTTTGTTCCCTTTAGTGAG
GGTTAATTGCGCGCTTGGCGTAATCATGGTCATAGCTGTTTCCTGTGTGAAATTGTTATCCGCTCACAAT
TCCACACAACATACGAGCCGGAAGCATAAAGTGTAAAGCCTGGGGTGCCTAATGAGTGAGCTAACTCACA
TTAATTGCGTTGCGCTCACTGCCCGCTTTCCAGTCGGGAAACCTGTCGTGCCAGCTGCATTAATGAATCG
GCCAACGCGCGGGGAGAGGCGGTTTGCGTATTGGGCGCTCTTCCGCTTCCTCGCTCACTGACTCGCTGCG
CTCGGTCGTTCGGCTGCGGCGAGCGGTATCAGCTCACTCAAAGGCGGTAATACGGTTATCCACAGAATCA
GGGGATAACGCAGGAAAGAACATGAAGGCCTTGACAGGATATATTGGCGGGTAAACTAAGTCGCTGTATG
TGTTTGTTTGAGATCTAATTCCGGGGATCGGAAATCCAGAAGCCCGAGAGGTTGCCGCCTTTCGGGCTTT
TTCTTTTTCAAAAAAAAAAATTTATAAAACGATCTGTTGCGGCCGGCCGCCGGGTTGTGGGCAAAGGCGC
TCGACGGTGGGCAACCGCTTGCGGTTGTCCACGGGCGGAGCCGGTGCGCGTAGCGCATTGTCCACAAGCC
AAGGGCGACCAATAATTGATATATATATTCATAATTGAAAAGCTAATTGAACATACTACTTGCTGTAACT
ACTTGCCGGAGCGAGGGGTGTTTGCAAGCTGTTGATCTGAAAGGGCTATTAGCGTTCTCACGTGCCTTTT
TGATTAGCGATTTCACGTGACCTTATTAGCGATTTCACGTACTCCGATTAGCGATTTCACGTACCCTGAT
TAGCGATTTCACGTGGATAGTTTTTGGAGCGGGCCGGAAAGCCCCGTGAATCAAGGCTTTGCGGGGCATT
AGCGGTTTCACGTGGATAACTACCCTCTATCCACAGGCTTCCGGGGATAAAAAAGCCCGCTCGACGGCGG
GCTGTTGGATGGGGATCGCCTGAATCGCCCCATCATCCAGCCAGAAAGTGAGGGAGCCACGGTTGATGAG
AGCTTTGTTGTAGGTGGACCAGTTGGTGATTTTGAACTTTTGCTTTGCCACGGAACGGTCTGCGTTGTCG
GGAAGATGCGTGATCTGATCCTTCAACTCAGCAAAAGTTCGATTTATTCAACAAAGCCACGTTGTGGCTC
AAAATCTCTGATGTTACATTGCACAAGATAAAAATATATCATCATGAACAATAAAACTGTCTGCTTACAT
AAACAGTAATACAAGGGGTGTTATGAGCCATATTCAACGGGAAACGTCTTGCTCAAGGCCGCGATTAAAT
TCCAACATGGATGCTGATTTATATGGGTATAAATGGGCTCGCGATAATGTCGGGCAATCAGGTGCGACAA
TCTACCGATTGTATGGGAAGCCCGATGCGCCAGAGTTGTTTCTGAAACATGGCAAAGGTAGCGTTGCCAA
TGATGTTACAGATGAGATGGTCAGACTAAACTGGCTGACGGAATTTATGCCTCTTCCGACCATCAAGCAT
TTTATCCGTACTCCTGATGATGCATGGTTACTCACCACTGCGATCCCAGGGAAAACAGCATTCCAGGTAT
TAGAAGAATATCCTGATTCAGGTGAAAATATTGTTGATGCGCTGGCAGTGTTCCTGCGCCGGTTGCATTC
GATTCCTGTTTGTAATTGTCCTTTTAACAGCGATCGCGTATTTCGTCTCGCTCAGGCGCAATCACGAATG
AATAACGGTTTGGTTGATGCGAGTGATTTTGATGACGAGCGTAATGGCTGGCCTGTTGAACAAGTCTGGA
AAGAAATGCATAAACTTTTGCCATTCTCACCGGATTCAGTCGTCACTCATGGTGATTTCTCACTTGATAA
CCTTATTTTTGACGAGGGGAAATTAATAGGTTGTATTGATGTTGGACGAGTCGGAATCGCAGACCGATAC
CAGGATCTTGCCATCCTATGGAACTGCCTCGGTGAGTTTTCTCCTTCATTACAGAAACGGCTTTTTCAAA
AATATGGTATTGATAATCCTGATATGAATAAATTGCAGTTTCATTTGATGCTCGATGAGTTTTTCTAATC
AGAATTGGTTAATTGGTTGTAACCATGACCAAAATCCCTTAACGTGAGTTTTCGTTCCACTGAGCGTCAG
ACCCCGTAGAAAAGATCAAAGGATCTTCTTGAGATCCTTTTTTTCTGCGCGTAATCTGCTGCTTGCAAAC
AAAAAAACCACCGCTACCAGCGGTGGTTTGTTTGCCGGATCAAGAGCTACCAACTCTTTTTCCGAAGGTA
ACTGGCTTCAGCAGAGCGCAGATACCAAATACTGTTCTTCTAGTGTAGCCGTAGTTAGGCCACCACTTCA
AGAACTCTGTAGCACCGCCTACATACCTCGCTCTGCTAATCCTGTTACCAGTGGCTGCTGCCAGTGGCGA
TAAGTCGTGTCTTACCGGGTTGGACTCAAGACGATAGTTACCGGATAAGGCGCAGCGGTCGGGCTGAACG
GGGGGTTCGTGCACACAGCCCAGCTTGGAGCGAACGACCTACACCGAACTGAGATACCTACAGCGTGAGC
TATGAGAAAGCGCCACGCTTCCCGAAGGGAGAAAGGCGGACAGGTATCCGGTAAGCGGCAGGGTCGGAAC
AGGAGAGCGCACGAGGGAGCTTCCAGGGGGAAACGCCTGGTATCTTTATAGTCCTGTCGGGTTTCGCCAC
CTCTGACTTGAGCGTCGATTTTTGTGATGCTCGTCAGGGGGGCGGAGCCTATGGAAAAACGCCAGCAACG
CGGCCTTTTTACGGTTCCTGGCCTTTTGCTGGCCTTTTGCTCACATGAGATCTTGGCAGGATATATTGTG
GTGTAACGTTATCAGCTTGCATGCCGGTCGATCTAGTAACATAGATGACACCGCGCGCGATAATTTATCC
TAGTTTGCGCGCTATATTTTGTTTTCTATCGCGTATTAAATGTATAATTGCGGGACTCTAATCATAAAAA
CCCATCTCATAAATAACGTCATGCATTACATGTTAATTATTACATGCTTAACGTAATTCAACAGAAATTA
TATGATAATCATCGCAAGACCGGCAACAGGATTCAATCTTAAGAAACTTTATTGCCAAATGTTTGAACGA
TCTGCTTGACTCTAGCTAGAGTCCGAACCCCAGAGTCCCGCTCAGAAGAACTCGTCAAGAAGGCGATAGA
AGGCGATGCGCTGCGAATCGGGAGCGGCGATACCGTAAAGCACGAGGAAGCGGTCAGCCCATTCGCCGCC
AAGCTCTTCAGCAATATCACGGGTAGCCAACGCTATGTCCTGATAGCGGTCCGCCACACCCAGCCGGCCA
CAGTCGATGAATCCAGAAAAGCGGCCATTTTCCACCATGATATTCGGCAAGCAGGCATCGCCGTGGGTCA
CGACGAGATCCTCGCCGTCGGGCATCCGCGCCTTGAGCCTGGCGAACAGTTCGGCTGGCGCGAGCCCCTG
ATGCTCTTCGTCCAGATCATCCTGATCGACAAGACCGGCTTCCATCCGAGTACGTGCTCGCTCGATGCGA
TGTTTCGCTTGGTGGTCGAATGGGCAGGTAGCCGGATCAAGCGTATGCAGCCGCCGCATTGCATCAGCCA
TGATGGATACTTTCTCGGCAGGAGCAAGGTGAGATGACAGGAGATCCTGCCCCGGCACTTCGCCCAATAG
CAGCCAGTCCCTTCCCGCTTCAGTGACAACGTCGAGCACAGCTGCGCAAGGAACGCCCGTCGTGGCCAGC
CACGATAGCCGCGCTGCCTCGTCTTGGAGTTCATTCAGGGCACCGGACAGGTCGGTCTTGACAAAAAGAA
CCGGGCGCCCCTGCGCTGACAGCCGGAACACGGCGGCATCAGAGCAGCCGATTGTCTGTTGTGCCCAGTC
ATAGCCGAATAGCCTCTCCACCCAAGCGGCCGGAGAACCTGCGTGCAATCCATCTTGTTCAATCATGCCT
CGATCGAGTTGAGAGTGAATATGAGACTCTAATTGGATACCGAGGGGAATTTATGGAACGTCAGTGGAGC
ATTTTTGACAAGAAATATTTGCTAGCTGATAGTGACCTTAGGCGACTTTTGAACGCGCAATAATGGTTTC
TGACGTATGTGCTTAGCTCATTAAACTCCAGAAACCCGCGGCTCAGTGGCTCCTTCAACGTTGCGGTTCT
GTCAGTTCCAAACGTAAAACGGCTTGTCCCGCGTCATCGGCGGGGGTCATAACGTGACTCCCTTAATTCT
CCGCTCATGATCGATAACATTAACGCTTACAATTTCCATTCGCCATTCAGGCTGCGCAACTGTTGGGAAG
GGCGATCGGTGCGGGCCTCTTCGCTATTACGCCAGCTGGCGAAAGGGGGATGTGCTGCAAGGCGATTAAG
TTGGGTAACGCCAGGGTTTTCCCAGTCACGACGTTGTAAAACGACGGCCAGTGAGCGCGCGTAATACGAC
TCACTATAGGGCGAATTGGGTACCGGGCCCCCCCTCGAGGTCGACGGTATCGAT
Features (pLannotate 1.2.2; 26 found; start..end, strand, type, name):
      7..27      -  CDS            lacZα (fragment): LacZα fragment of β-galactosidase; lacZ fragment
    118..789     +  promoter       CaMV 35S promoter (enhanced): cauliflower mosaic virus 35S promoter with a duplicated enhancer region
    824..860     +  ncRNA          PK1-TEV CVMV: Accession: RF01102 - 5'-leader pseudoknot of TEV/CVMV
    932..1450    +  CDS            VN173: N-terminal fragment of mVenus for use in bimolecular fluorescence complementation (BiFC) (Kodama and Hu, 2010)
   1650..1752    +  promoter       cat promoter: promoter of the E. coli cat gene encoding chloramphenicol acetyltransferase
   1783..2085    +  CDS            ccdB: CCDB_ECOLI - Also known as G, letB, letD. Experimental evidence at protein level: Swiss-Prot protein existence level 1. Toxic component of a type II toxin-antitoxin (TA) system, functioning in plasmid maintainence. Responsible for the post- segregational killing (PSK) of plasmid-free cells, also referred to as a plasmid addiction system. Half-life of over 2 hours. Cell killing by CcdB is accompanied by filamentation, defects in chromosome and plasmid segregation, defects in cell division, formation of anucleate cells, decreased DNA synthesis and plasmid loss. Interferes with the activity of DN
   2203..2362    +  polyA_signal   CaMV poly(A) signal (fragment): cauliflower mosaic virus polyadenylation signal
   2367..2427    -  misc_feature   MCS (fragment): pBluescript multiple cloning site
   2440..2458    -  promoter       T3 promoter: promoter for bacteriophage T3 RNA polymerase
   2503..2519    -  protein_bind   lac operator: The lac repressor binds to the lac operator to inhibit transcription in E. coli. This inhibition can be relieved by adding lactose or isopropyl-β-D-thiogalactopyranoside (IPTG). lac repressor encoded by lacI
   2527..2557    -  promoter       lac promoter: promoter for the E. coli lac operon
   2572..2593    -  protein_bind   CAP binding site: CAP binding activates transcription in the presence of cAMP. E. coli catabolite activator protein
   2606..2698    -  CDS            lacI (fragment): lac repressor; lacI; The lac repressor binds to the lac operator to inhibit transcription in E. coli. This inhibition can be relieved by adding lactose or isopropyl-β-D-thiogalactopyranoside (IPTG).
   2700..2824    -  rep_origin     RSF ori (fragment): Plasmids containing the RSF 1030 origin of replication can be propagated in E. coli cells that contain additional plasmids with compatible origins.
   2832..2856    +  misc_feature   RB T-DNA repeat: right border repeat from nopaline C58 T-DNA
   3007..3442    -  rep_origin     pSa ori: origin of replication from bacterial plasmid pSa
   3447..3548    -  CDS            TRA2_ECOLX (fragment): Protein predicted: Swiss-Prot protein existence level 4. Required for transposition of transposon Tn903. From Escherichia coli.
   3733..4548    +  CDS            KanR: aminoglycoside phosphotransferase; aph(3')-Ia; confers resistance to kanamycin in bacteria or G418 (Geneticin®) in eukaryotes
   4649..5237    +  rep_origin     ori: high-copy-number ColE1/pMB1/pBR322/pUC origin of replication
   5304..5326    +  misc_feature   LB T-DNA repeat: left border repeat from nopaline C58 T-DNA (truncated)
   5350..5602    -  terminator     NOS terminator: nopaline synthase terminator and poly(A) signal
   5645..6436    -  CDS            neo: KKA2_KLEPN - Also known as kan, nptII. Experimental evidence at protein level: Swiss-Prot protein existence level 1. Resistance to kanamycin, neomycin, paromomycin, ribostamycin, butirosin and gentamicin B. From Klebsiella pneumoniae.
   6470..6649    -  promoter       NOS promoter: nopaline synthase promoter
   6759..6914    -  CDS            lacZα (fragment): LacZα fragment of β-galactosidase; lacZ fragment
   6922..6940    +  promoter       T7 promoter: promoter for bacteriophage T7 RNA polymerase
   6949..7       -  misc_feature   MCS (fragment) (across the origin): pBluescript multiple cloning site
