[The description below was written by a language model from this plasmid's Addgene catalogue record and pLannotate feature annotations shown in this document.]
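Description:
pNC-BiFC-Enn is an empty plant expression backbone built on the binary vector pGreen0029, designed for bimolecular fluorescence complementation (BiFC) assays and compatible with the Nimble Cloning system. It is maintained in E. coli at high copy through a ColE1/pUC-type origin and selected with kanamycin via an aph(3')-Ia KanR gene located outside the T-DNA. It also carries the pSa origin characteristic of pGreen vectors, which in general supports replication in Agrobacterium only when the replication function is supplied by a helper plasmid. Because the cloning cassette contains the ccdB toxin gene, the empty vector must be propagated in a ccdB-tolerant strain.

Between the nopaline-type left and right T-DNA border repeats are two units. The first is a plant selectable marker, nptII (neo) driven by the NOS promoter and ended by the NOS terminator. The second is the BiFC expression cassette: an enhanced CaMV 35S promoter with duplicated enhancer, a TEV-type 5' leader element, and the N-terminal fragment of a yellow fluorescent protein (annotated as VN173, described by the depositor as nEYFP), followed by the "NC frame" and a CaMV polyadenylation signal. The NC frame holds ccdB under the bacterial cat promoter as a negative-selection stuffer, so replacing it with a gene of interest removes the toxin and allows only recombinant clones to grow in standard strains. Given this order, an inserted coding sequence would be placed downstream of the fluorescent protein fragment, so the half-reporter sits at the N-terminus of the protein of interest. Fluorescence is reconstituted when this fusion interacts in plant cells with a partner carrying the complementary C-terminal fragment from a companion vector. Remnants of the pBluescript polylinker, lacZα, and T7/T3 promoters flank the cassettes.
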