Addgene plasmid #193430: pNC-BiFC-Enn
Purpose: (Empty Backbone) Nimble cloning-compatible vector for plant BiFC
Depositing lab: Pu Yan. Depositing organization: Chinese Academy of Tropical Agricultural Sciences. Publication: A Nimble Cloning-compatible vector system for high-throughput gene functional analysis in plants. Yan P, Tuo D, Shen W, Deng H, Zhou P, Gao X. Plant Commun. 2023 Mar 13;4(2):100471. doi: 10.1016/j.xplc.2022.100471. Epub 2022 Nov 9. PubMed 36352791.
Backbone
  Vector backbone: pGreen0029
  Vector type: Plant Expression
Growth in bacteria
  Bacterial resistance: Kanamycin, 50 μg/mL
  Growth temperature: 37°C
  Growth strain: ccdB Survival
  Copy number: High Copy
Gene/Insert
  Gene/Insert name: None
Terms and licenses: Academic/Nonprofit Terms; Industry Terms: Not Available to Industry
Depositor comments: nEYFP-NC frame
How to cite: pNC-BiFC-Enn was a gift from Pu Yan (Addgene plasmid # 193430 ; http://n2t.net/addgene:193430 ; RRID:Addgene_193430)
